Addgene plasmid #63070: pIC162
Purpose: Retroviral expression of EGFP-TEV-S-tag Nuf2 for protein localization and affinity purification (LAP)
Depositing lab: Iain Cheeseman. Depositing organization: Whitehead Institute for Biomedical Research.
Backbone
  Vector backbone: pJAG98 (pBABEblast)
  Vector type: Mammalian Expression, Retroviral
  Selectable markers: Blasticidin
Growth in bacteria
  Bacterial resistance: Ampicillin, 100 μg/mL
  Growth temperature: 37°C
  Growth strain: DH5alpha
  Copy number: High Copy
Gene/Insert
  Gene/Insert name: Nuf2
  Species: H. sapiens (human)
  Insert size (bp): 1395
  Entrez Gene: NUF2 (a.k.a. CDCA1, CT106, NUF2R)
  Tag / fusion protein: EGFP (N terminal on backbone); TEV-S (N terminal on backbone)
  Cloning method: Restriction Enzyme; 5′ cloning site XhoI (not destroyed); 3′ cloning site EcoRI (destroyed during cloning)
  Sequencing primers: 5′ pBABE 5'; 3′ pBABE 3'
Terms and licenses: Academic/Nonprofit Terms; Industry Terms: Not Available to Industry
How to cite: pIC162 was a gift from Iain Cheeseman (Addgene plasmid # 63070 ; http://n2t.net/addgene:63070 ; RRID:Addgene_63070)
