[The description below was written by a language model from this plasmid's Addgene catalogue record.]
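Description:
pIC162 is a retroviral mammalian expression plasmid built on pJAG98, a derivative of the pBABE-blast backbone. It is propagated in E. coli as a high-copy plasmid under ampicillin selection, and transduced mammalian cells are selected with blasticidin. pBABE-type vectors are Moloney murine leukemia virus-based. The long terminal repeats and packaging signal allow the transcript to be packaged into virus particles in a suitable packaging cell line and then stably integrated into target cells. The 5′ LTR generally drives the inserted gene. However, no feature table is provided for this plasmid, so the exact promoter arrangement for the insert and for the blasticidin marker is not stated in the record.

The payload is human NUF2 (also known as CDCA1), an insert of about 1.4 kb cloned between XhoI and EcoRI sites, with the 3′ EcoRI site destroyed during cloning. NUF2 is a subunit of the kinetochore Ndc80 complex. The backbone supplies an N-terminal localization and affinity purification (LAP) tag made up of EGFP, a TEV protease cleavage site and an S-tag, giving an EGFP-TEV-S-Nuf2 fusion.

The tag serves two purposes from one stable cell line. EGFP fluorescence reports the subcellular localization of the protein in live or fixed cells. The same fusion also supports tandem affinity purification: capture through the GFP moiety, release by TEV cleavage, and a second capture through the S-tag. This yields Nuf2 and its associated proteins for downstream analysis.
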