>Addgene plasmid #63070 | pIC162 | addgene partial sequence | sequence record 108265 | pBABE5 5'-CTTTATCCAGCCCTCAC-3'
TCGCCACCATGGTGAGCAAGGGCGAGGAGCTGTTCACCGGGGTGGTGCCCATCCTGGTCGAGCTGGACGG
CGACGTAAACGGCCACAAGTTCAGCGTGTCCGGCGAGGGCGAGGGCGATGCCACCTACGGCAAGCTGACC
CTGAAGTTCATCTGCACCACCGGCAAGCTGCCCGTGCCCTGGCCCACCCTCGTGACCACCCTGACCTACG
GCGTGCAGTGCTTCAGCCGCTACCCCGACCACATGAAGCAGCACGACTTCTTCAAGTCCGCCATGCCCGA
AGGCTACGTCCAGGAGCGCACCATCTTCTTCAAGGACGACGGCAACTACAAGACCCGCGCCGAGGTGAAG
TTCGAGGGCGACACCCTGGTGAACCGCATCGAGCTGAAGGGCATCGACTTCAAGGAGGACGGCAACATCC
TGGGGCACAAGCTGGAGTACAACTACAACAGCCACAACGTCTATATCATGGCCGACAAGCAGAAGAACGG
CATCAAGGTGAACTTCAAGATCCGCCACAACATCGAGGACGGCAGCGTGCAGCTCGCCGACCACTACCAG
CAGAACACCCCCATCGGCGACGGCCCCGTGCTGCTGCCCGACAACCACTACCTGAGCACCCAGTCCGCCC
TGAGCAAAGACCCCAACGAGAAGCGCGATCACATGGTCCTGCTGGAGTTCGTGACCGCCGCCGGGATCAC
TCTCGGCATGGACGAGCTGTACAAGT
