>Addgene plasmid #63070 | pIC162 | addgene partial sequence | sequence record 108266 | pBABE3 5'-ACCCTAACTGACACACATTCC-3'
GCATTCATTTTATGTTTCAGGTTCAGGGGGAGGTGTGGGAGGTTTTTTAAAGCAAGTAAAACCTCTACAA
ATGTGGTATGGCTGATTATGATCAGTTATCTAGATCCGGTGGATCCGGTTGACATTTTGAACATCTTCCT
CTTCAGTTCAGCTGTCTTCTCATCTATCTTAGCATAGGAGTCCTCTGCTGCCTTTTCAATACCGTCGTGG
TATTTCTCCAAAGCAGTTTTCAAGTTTAGAAATATTTCCTGGGACTTCAGTTTCTCCCTTTCAGCAGCAT
CTTTTAGTTGTTGAATTCCAAGTTTAATTTTTTGGATTTCTTGATTAATTGTGGTTACTCGTTCATAGAC
AGCACCTCTTTTTTCTTGAACTTTATTGCAATCCTCAATTACTGTGCGTTTGTATTGCTTAACATCTTCA
TGCTTCTTATTTATTTTGAATTGTGCTGTGGCAAGTTTTTCCTTCTTCACAATCATCAGTCTTTTGAACG
AATTTTCTTCAGTCTTCAATTTCTTCAGTTCTGACTCATCACTCTCAATTTGGTCCTCCAAGTTCAGGCT
CTCCTTTAAGATACTGGCTAATTTTTCCCTATTATCTGAAAGGTCCTGTATTTTCTTTTGATATAACTGC
ACTTCCAACTGACATGAAGGCAGGCAGTCAACTGAGTCTCCATAGATTTCATATTTCTCCACCACTTCTT
GTCTGGCA
