>Addgene plasmid #63070 | pIC162 | addgene partial sequence | sequence record 109269 | EGFP-C 5'-CATGGTCCTGCTGGAGTTCGTG-3'
GTCCGGAGGGGATCGGTGGAGCTCCACCGGTGGCGGCCGCTCTAGAGAGAATCTTTATTTTCAGGGCGCC
GCCAAATTCAAAGAAACCGCTGCTGCTAAATTCGAACGCCAGCACATGGACAGCGGAGGTGGAGGTACTA
GTCTCGAGATGGAAACTTTGTCTTTCCCCAGATATAATGTAGCTGAGATTGTGATTCATATTCGCAATAA
GATCTTAACAGGAGCTGATGGTAAAAACCTCACCAAGAATGATCTTTATCCAAATCCAAAGCCTGAAGTC
TTGCACATGATCTACATGAGAGCCTTACAAATAGTCTATGGAATTCGACTGGAACATTTTTACATGATGC
CAGTGAACTCTGAAGTCATGTATCCACATTTAATGGAAGGCTTCTTACCATTCAGCAATTTAGTTACTCA
TCTGGACTCATTTTTGCCTATCTGCCGGGTGAATGACTTTGAGACTGCTGATATTCTATGTCCAAAAGCA
AAACGGACAAGTCGGTTTTTAAGTGGCATTATCAACTTTATTCACTTCAGAGAAGCATGCCGTGAAACGT
ATATGGAATTTCTTTGGCAATATAAATCCTCTGCGGACAAAATGCAACAGTTAAACGCCGCACACCAGGA
GGCATTAATGAAACTGGAGAGACTTGATTCTGTTCCAGTTGAAGAGCAAGAAGAGTTCAAGCAGCTTTCA
GATGGAATTCAGGAGCTACAACAATCACTAAATCAGGATTTTCATC
